>Addgene plasmid #32796 | Trip-GFP-hOCLN-ΔEL1 | addgene partial sequence | sequence record 39063 | EGFP-C 5'-CATGGTCCTGCTGGAGTTCGTG-3'
TCAGGGTGGAGGCGATATCTCATCCAGGCCTCTTGAAAGTCCACCTCCTTACAGGCCTGATGAATTCAAA
CCGAATCATTATGCACCAAGCAATGACATATATGGTGGAGAGATGCATGTTCGACCAATGCTCTCTCAGC
CAGCCTACTCTTTTTACCCAGAAGATGAAATTCTTCACTTCTACAAATGGACCTCTCCTCCAGGAGTGAT
TCGGATCCTGTCTATGCTCATTATTGTGATGTGCATTGCCATCTTTGCCTGTGTGGCCTCCACGCTTGCC
TGGGACAGAGGCTATGGAGGCTATACAGACCCAAGAGCAGCAAAGGGCTTCATGTTGGCCATGGCTGCCT
TTTGTTTCATTGCCGCGTTGGTGATCTTTGTTACCAGTGTTATAAGATCTGAAATGTCCAGAACAAGAAG
ATACTACTTAAGTGTGATAATAGTGAGTGCTATCCTGGGCATCATGGTGTTTATTGCCACAATTGTCTAT
ATAATGGGAGTGAACCCAACTGCTCAGTCTTCTGGATCTCTATATGGTTCACAAATATATGCCCTCTGCA
ACCAATTTTATACACCTGCAGCTACTGGACTCTACGTGGATCAGTATTTGTATCACTACTGTGTTGTGGA
TCCCCAGGAGGCCATTGCCATTGTACTGGGGTTCATGATTATTGTGGCTTTTGCTTTAATAATTTTCTTT
GCTGTGAAAACTCGAAGAAAGATGGACAGGTATGACAAGTCCAATATTTTGTGGGACAAGGAAACACATT
TATGATGAGC
