[The description below was written by a language model from this plasmid's Addgene catalogue record.]
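Description:
Trip-GFP-hOCLN-ΔEL1 is a lentiviral, mammalian-expression plasmid built on the pTrip backbone. It is propagated in bacteria under ampicillin selection; the record lists a recombination-deficient strain as the growth host, which is customary for lentiviral vectors whose repeated LTR sequences can be unstable. Copy number is not recorded, and no feature table is available, so the promoter driving the insert, the exact viral elements present, and any mammalian selection marker are not stated.

The payload is human occludin (OCLN), a tight-junction membrane protein, carrying a deletion of amino acids 94–128. The construct name indicates that this deletion removes the first extracellular loop (EL1). The insert was placed between EcoRV and XhoI sites. The "GFP" in the name, together with the use of a sequencing primer that reads out of the C-terminal end of EGFP, suggests that occludin is fused downstream of GFP to give an N-terminally GFP-tagged protein, although the record does not list the tag explicitly.

The associated publication concerns the role of occludin's extracellular loops in hepatitis C virus entry, concluding that the second loop determines occludin-mediated entry. In that context, this plasmid is a loop-deletion mutant for structure–function work. When packaged into lentiviral particles it would deliver the fluorescently tagged ΔEL1 occludin into target cells, allowing expression and localization to be followed by fluorescence while testing whether the mutant still supports HCV entry, in comparison with wild-type occludin or other mutants.
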