Addgene plasmid #32796: Trip-GFP-hOCLN-ΔEL1
Depositing lab: Tianyi Wang. Depositing organization: University of Pittsburgh (University, School of Medicine, and Cancer Institute). Publication: The second extracellular loop dictates Occludin-mediated HCV entry. Liu S, Kuo W, Yang W, Liu W, Gibson GA, Dorko K, Watkins SC, Strom SC, Wang T. Virology. 2010 Nov 10;407(1):160-70. Epub 2010 Sep 6. 10.1016/j.virol.2010.08.009 PubMed 20822789.
Backbone
  Vector backbone: pTrip
  Backbone manufacturer: Gungxia Gao
  Vector type: Mammalian Expression, Lentiviral
Growth in bacteria
  Bacterial resistance: Ampicillin, 100 μg/mL
  Growth temperature: 37°C
  Growth strain: Stbl3
  Copy number: Unknown
Gene/Insert
  Gene/Insert name: OCLN
  Species: H. sapiens (human)
  Mutation: Deletion of aa 94-128
  Entrez Gene: OCLN (a.k.a. BLCPMG, PPP1R115, PTORCH1)
  Cloning method: Restriction Enzyme; 5′ cloning site EcoRV (unknown if destroyed); 3′ cloning site XhoI (unknown if destroyed)
  Sequencing primers: 5′ EGFP-C
Terms and licenses: Academic/Nonprofit Terms; Industry Terms: Not Available to Industry
How to cite: Trip-GFP-hOCLN-ΔEL1 was a gift from Tianyi Wang (Addgene plasmid # 32796 ; http://n2t.net/addgene:32796 ; RRID:Addgene_32796)
